>Addgene plasmid #126073 | pTEI135 | addgene full sequence | sequence record 246131 | Addgene NGS Result
GTGGGGCCCACTGCATCCACCCCAGTACATTAAAAACGTCCGCAATGTGTTATTAAGTTGTCTAAGCGTC
AATTTGTTTACACCACAATATATCCTGCCACCAGCCAGCCAACAGCTCCCCGACCGGCAGCTCGGCACAA
AATCACCACTCGATACAGGCAGCCCATCAGTCAGATCAGGATCTCCTTTGCGACGCTCACCGGGCTGGTT
GCCCTCGCCGCTGGGCTGGCGGCCGTCTATGGCCCTGCAAACGCGCCAGAAACGCCGTCGAAGCCGTGTG
CGAGACACCGCGGCCGCCGGCGTTGTGGATACCTCGCGGAAAACTTGGCCCTCACTGACAGATGAGGGGC
GGACGTTGACACTTGAGGGGCCGACTCACCCGGCGCGGCGTTGACAGATGAGGGGCAGGCTCGATTTCGG
CCGGCGACGTGGAGCTGGCCAGCCTCGCAAATCGGCGAAAACGCCTGATTTTACGCGAGTTTCCCACAGA
TGATGTGGACAAGCCTGGGGATAAGTGCCCTGCGGTATTGACACTTGAGGGGCGCGACTACTGACAGATG
AGGGGCGCGATCCTTGACACTTGAGGGGCAGAGTGCTGACAGATGAGGGGCGCACCTATTGACATTTGAG
GGGCTGTCCACAGGCAGAAAATCCAGCATTTGCAAGGGTTTCCGCCCGTTTTTCGGCCACCGCTAACCTG
TCTTTTAACCTGCTTTTAAACCAATATTTATAAACCTTGTTTTTAACCAGGGCTGCGCCCTGTGCGCGTG
ACCGCGCACGCCGAAGGGGGGTGCCCCCCCTTCTCGAACCCTCCCGGCCCGCTAACGCGGGCCTCCCATC
CCCCCAGGGGCTGCGCCCCTCGGCCGCGAACGGCCTCACCCCAAAAATGGCAGCGCTGGCCAATTCGTGC
GCGGAACCCCTATTTGTTTATTTTTCTAAATACATTCAAATATGTATCCGCTCATGAGACAATAACCTTG
ATAAATGCTTCAATAATATTGAAAAAGGAAGAGTATGAGTATTCAACATTTCCGTGTCGCCCTTATTCCC
TTTTTTGCGGCATTTTGCCTTCCTGTTTTTGCTCACCCAGAAACGCTGGTGAAAGTAAAAGATGCTGAAG
ATCAGTTGGGTGCACGAGTGGGTTACATCGAACTGGATCTCAACAGCGGTAAGATCCTTGAGAGTTTTCG
CCCCGAAGAACGTTTTCCAATGATGAGCACTTTTAAAGTTCTGCTATGTGGCGCGGTATTATCCCGTATT
GACGCCGGGCAAGAGCAACTCGGTCGCCGCATACACTATTCTCAGAATGACTTGGTTGAGTACTCACCAG
TCACAGAAAAGCATCTTACGGATGGCATGACAGTAAGAGAATTATGCAGTGCTGCCATAACCATGAGTGA
TAACACTGCGGCCAACTTACTTCTGACAACGATCGGAGGACCGAAGGAGCTAACCGCTTTTTTGCACAAC
ATGGGGGATCATGTAACTCGCCTTGATCGTTGGGAACCGGAGCTGAATGAAGCCATACCAAACGACGAGC
GTGACACCACGATGCCTGTAGCAATGGCAACAACGTTGCGCAAACTATTAACTGGCGAACTACTTACTCT
AGCTTCCCGGCAACAATTAATAGACTGGATGGAGGCGGATAAAGTTGCAGGACCACTTCTGCGCTCGGCC
CTTCCGGCTGGCTGGTTTATTGCTGATAAATCTGGAGCCGGTGAGCGTGGTTCTCGCGGTATCATTGCAG
CACTGGGGCCAGATGGTAAGCCCTCCCGTATCGTAGTTATCTACACGACGGGGAGTCAGGCAACTATGGA
TGAACGAAATAGACAGATCGCTGAGATAGGTGCCTCACTGATTAAGCATTGGTAACTGTCAGACCAAGTT
TACTCATATATACTTTAGATTGATTTAAAACTTCATTTTTAATTTAAAAGGATCTAGGTGAAGATCCTTT
TTGATAATCTCATGACCAAAATCCCTTAACGTGAGTTTTCGTTCCACTGAGCGTCAGACCCCGTAGAAAA
GATCAAAGGATCTTCTTGAGATCCTTTTTTTCTGCGCGTAATCTGCTGCTTGCAAACAAAAAAACCACCG
CTACCAGCGGTGGTTTGTTTGCCGGATCAAGAGCTACCAACTCTTTTTCCGAAGGTAACTGGCTTCAGCA
GAGCGCAGATACCAAATACTGTTCTTCTAGTGTAGCCGTAGTTAGGCCACCACTTCAAGAACTCTGTAGC
ACCGCCTACATACCTCGCTCTGCTAATCCTGTTACCAGTGGCTGCTGCCAGTGGCGATAAGTCGTGTCTT
ACCGGGTTGGACTCAAGACGATAGTTACCGGATAAGGCGCAGCGGTCGGGCTGAACGGGGGGTTCGTGCA
CACAGCCCAGCTTGGAGCGAACGACCTACACCGAACTGAGATACCTACAGCGTGAGCTATGAGAAAGCGC
CACGCTTCCCGAAGGGAGAAAGGCGGACAGGTATCCGGTAAGCGGCAGGGTCGGAACAGGAGAGCGCACG
AGGGAGCTTCCAGGGGGAAACGCCTGGTATCTTTATAGTCCTGTCGGGTTTCGCCACCTCTGACTTGAGC
GTCGATTTTTGTGATGCTCGTCAGGGGGGCGGAGCCTATGGAAAAACGCCAGCAACGCGGCCTTTTTACG
GTTCCTGGCAGATCCTAGATGTGGCGCAACGATGCCGGCGACAAGCAGGAGCGCACCGACTTCTTCCGCA
TCAAGTGTTTTGGCTCTCAGGCCGAGGCCCACGGCAAGTATTTGGGCAAGGGGTCGCTGGTATTCGTGCA
GGGCAAGATTCGGAATACCAAGTACGAGAAGGACGGCCAGACGGTCTACGGGACCGACTTCATTGCCGAT
AAGGTGGATTATCTGGACACCAAGGCACCAGGCGGGTCAAATCAGGAATAAGGGCACATTGCCCCGGCGT
GAGTCGGGGCAATCCCGCAAGGAGGGTGAATGAATCGGACGTTTGACCGGAAGGCATACAGGCAAGAACT
GATCGACGCGGGGTTTTCCGCCGAGGATGCCGAAACCATCGCAAGCCGCACCGTCATGCGTGCGCCCCGC
GAAACCTTCCAGTCCGTCGGCTCGATGGTCCAGCAAGCTACGGCCAAGATCGAGCGCGACAGCGTGCAAC
TGGCTCCCCCTGCCCTGCCCGCGCCATCGGCCGCCGTGGAGCGTTCGCGTCGTCTTGAACAGGAGGCGGC
AGGTTTGGCGAAGTCGATGACCATCGACACGCGAGGAACTATGACGACCAAGAAGCGAAAAACCGCCGGC
GAGGACCTGGCAAAACAGGTCAGCGAGGCCAAGCAGGCCGCGTTGCTGAAACACACGAAGCAGCAGATCA
AGGAAATGCAGCTTTCCTTGTTCGATATTGCGCCGTGGCCGGACACGATGCGAGCGATGCCAAACGACAC
GGCCCGCTCTGCCCTGTTCACCACGCGCAACAAGAAAATCCCGCGCGAGGCGCTGCAAAACAAGGTCATT
TTCCACGTCAACAAGGACGTGAAGATCACCTACACCGGCGTCGAGCTGCGGGCCGACGATGACGAACTGG
TGTGGCAGCAGGTGTTGGAGTACGCGAAGCGCACCCCTATCGGCGAGCCGATCACCTTCACGTTCTACGA
GCTTTGCCAGGACCTGGGCTGGTCGATCAATGGCCGGTATTACACGAAGGCCGAGGAATGCCTGTCGCGC
CTACAGGCGACGGCGATGGGCTTCACGTCCGACCGCGTTGGGCACCTGGAATCGGTGTCGCTGCTGCACC
GCTTCCGCGTCCTGGACCGTGGCAAGAAAACGTCCCGTTGCCAGGTCCTGATCGACGAGGAAATCGTCGT
GCTGTTTGCTGGCGACCACTACACGAAATTCATATGGGAGAAGTACCGCAAGCTGTCGCCGACGGCCCGA
CGGATGTTCGACTATTTCAGCTCGCACCGGGAGCCGTACCCGCTCAAGCTGGAAACCTTCCGCCTCATGT
GCGGATCGGATTCCACCCGCGTGAAGAAGTGGCGCGAGCAGGTCGGCGAAGCCTGCGAAGAGTTGCGAGG
CAGCGGCCTGGTGGAACACGCCTGGGTCAATGATGACCTGGTGCATTGCAAACGCTAGGGCCTTGTGGGG
TCAGTTCCGGCTGGGGGTTCAGCAGCCAGCGCCTGATCTGGGGAACCCTGTGGTTGGCATGCACATACAA
ATGGACGAACGGATAAACCTTTTCACGCCCTTTTAAATATCCGATTATTCTAATAAACGCTCTTTTCTCT
TAGGTTTACCCGCCAATATATCCTGTCAAACACTGATAGTTTAAACCACTTCGTGCAGAAGACAATAGTA
GCGGTCCTGCTGAGCCTCGACATGTTGTCGCAAAATTCGCCCTGGACCCGCCCAACGATTTGTCGTCACT
GTCAAGGTTTGACCTGCACTTCATTTGGGGCCCACATACACCAAAAAAATGCTGCATAATTCTCGGGGCA
GCAAGTCGGTTACCCGGCCGCCGTGCTGGACCGGGTTGAATGGTGCCCGTAACTTTCGGTAGAGCGGACG
GCCAATACTCAACTTCAAGGAATCTCACCCATGCGCGCCGGCGGGGAACCGGAGTTCCCTTCAGTGAGCG
TTATTAGTTCGCCGCTCGGTGTGTCGTAGATACTAGCCCCTGGGGCACTTTTGAAATTTGAATAAGATTT
ATGTAATCAGTCTTTTAGGTTTGACCGGTTCTGCCGCTTTTTTTAAAATTGGATTTGTAATAATAAAACG
CAATTGTTTGTTATTGTGGCGCTCTATCATAGATGTCGCTATAAACCTATTCAGCACAATATATTGTTTT
CATTTTAATATTGTACATATAAGTAGTAGGGTACAATCAGTAAATTGAACGGAGAATATTATTCATAAAA
ATACGATAGTAACGGGTGATATATTCATTAGAATGAACCGAAACCGGCGGTAAGGATCTGAGCTACACAT
GCTCAGGTTTTTTACAACGTGCACAACAGAATTGAAAGCAAATATCATGCGATCATAGGCTTCTCGCATA
TCTCATTAAAGCAGGACAAGCTAACTTCCGCCGCCACCTGTTCCTTTTTCATTTGGATCTTTGCTCAGGA
CTGTTTGATATGAGAGGTAGTGATTATCAGGAAGAAGTACCGGACCGTCTCCAATAGGGGTGTTTTGTTG
GTAATGGTCGGCAAGTTGAACACTGCCATCTTCTACATTATGGCGTACTGTGAAATTCGCTTTAATTCCG
TTCTTTTGCTTATCAGCAGTGATGTATACGTTATGACTATTAAAATTGTATTCGAGTTTGTGTCCAAGAA
TATTACCATCTTCTTTAAAATCTGTTCCTTTCAGTTCAATGCGGTTAACCAAAGTATCTCCTTCAAATTT
AACAACTGCTCTAGTTTTATATTTTCCATCATCTTTGAACGAAATTGTTCTTTCTTGCACGTAACCTTCA
GGCATAGCCGACTTAAAAAAGTCATGTCTTTTCATATGGTCTGGGTATCTCGAAAAGCACTGAACTCCGT
ACGTAAGCGTTGTTACGAGAGTCGGCCATGGTACAGGAAGTTTACCAGTAGTACAGATGAATTTAAGAGT
CAATTTTCCAATGGTGGCGTCACCTTCTCCTTCGCCTCTCACTGAGAACTTATGTCCGTTGACATCACCA
TCGAGTTCAACCAAAATTGGCACAACACCGGTAAACAGTTCTTCTCCTTTGGACATTGCGCTAGGATCTC
CAGGTGGATAACGCTCATGGTTGGAGTCATCATATACAATTTTTGAACTGGGATTCTTAATAGCAGCCAC
TGTGGCTGGAAGATCTGAGACTAAACCCAACTGATGTGCGGGAGAAACCGAATTAGATGAGAAACCTCTG
ATTTGATCGAGAAACGAAGAGGTGAGTGACGGAGAAGGAGATCTTGCCGGAGACGAATCATCGGTAACGG
TGAAAGAGCTTCTTGTAAAGAAGGTAGATGAAGATCTAGCGGCTGAAGAAGAAAGCCTTCTACCTGCTAC
TCGAAGCATGGTATCGATAATTGTAAATGTAATTGTAATGTTGTTTGTTGTTTGTTGTTGTTGGTAATTG
TTGTAAAAATGAGCTCTTATACTCGAGCGTGTCCTCTCCAAATGAAATGAACTTCCTTATATAGAGGAAG
GGTCTTGCGAAGGATAGTGGGATTGTGCGTCATCCCTTACGTCAGTGGAGATGTCACATCAATCCACTTG
CTTTGTAGACGTGGTTGGAACCTCTTCTTTTTCCACGATGCTCCTCGTGGGTGGGGGTCCATCTTTGGGA
CCACTGTCGGCAGAGAGATCTTGAATGATAGCCTTTCCTTTATCGCAATGATGGCATTTGTAGGAGCCAC
CTTCCTTTTCTACTGTCCTTTCGATGAAGTGACAGATAGCTGGGCAATGGAATCCGAGGAGGTTTCCCGA
AATTATCCTTTGTTGAAAAGTCTCAATAGCCCTTTGATCTTCTGAGACTGTATCTTTGACATTTTTGGAG
TAGACCAGAGTGTCGTGCTCCACCATGTTGACGAAGATTTTCTTCTTGTCATTGAGTCGTAAAAGACTCT
GTATGAACTGTTCGCCAGTCTTGACGGCGAGTTCTGTTAGATCCTCGATTTGAATCTTAGACTCCATGCA
TGGCCTTAGATTCAGTAGGAACTACCTTTTTAGAGACTCCAATCTCTATTACTTGCCTTGGTTTATGAAG
CAAGCCTTGAATCGTCCATACTGGAATAGTACTTCTGATCTTGAGAAATATGTCTTTCTCTGTGTTCTTG
ATGCAATTAGTCCTGAATCTTTTGACTGCATCTTTAACCTTCTTGGGAAGGTATTTGATCTCCTGGAGAT
TGTTACTCGGGTAGATCGTCTTGATGAGACTTGCTGCGTAGGCCTCTCTAACCATCTGTGGGTCAGCATT
CTTTCTGAAATTGAAGAGGCTAACCTTCTCATTATCAGTGGTGAACATAGTGTCGTCACCTTCACCTTCG
AACTTCCTTCCTAGATCGTAAAGATAGAGGAAATCGTCCATTGTAATCTCCGGGGCAAAGGAGATCTCTT
TTGGGGCTGGATCACTGCTGGGCCTTTTGGTTCCTAGCGTGAGCCAGTGGGCTTTTTGCTTTGGTGGGCT
TGTTAGGGCCTTAGCAAAGCTCTTGGGCTTGAGTTGAGCTTCTCCTTTGGGGATGAAGTTCAACCTGTCT
GTTTGCTGACTTGTTGTGTACGCGTCAGCTGCTGCTCTTGCCTCTGTAATAGTGGCAAATTTCTTGTGTG
CAACTCCGGGAACGCCGTTTGTTGCCGCCTTTGTACAACCCCAGTCATCGTATATACCGGCATGTGGACC
GTTATACACAACGTAGTAGTTGATATGAGGGTGTTGAATACCCGATTCTGCTCTGAGAGGAGCAACTGTG
CTGTTAAGCTCAGATTTTTGTGGGATTGGAATTCCTCCAAGCTTGAATTCTTGCTTGTCTTCACAGA
Features (pLannotate 1.2.2; 15 found; start..end, strand, type, name):
     76..100     -  misc_feature   LB T-DNA repeat: left border repeat from nopaline C58 T-DNA
    192..823     +  rep_origin     oriV: incP origin of replication
    910..1014    +  promoter       AmpR promoter: bla
   1015..1875    +  CDS            AmpR: β-lactamase; bla; confers resistance to ampicillin, carbenicillin, and related antibiotics
   2046..2634    +  rep_origin     ori: high-copy-number ColE1/pMB1/pBR322/pUC origin of replication
   2970..4115    +  CDS            trfA: TRFA_ECOLX - Experimental evidence at protein level: Swiss-Prot protein existence level 1. Also involved in plasmid copy number control, promoting intermolecular coupling of protein bound iterons at oriV, which inhibits replication initiation. From Escherichia coli.
   4142..4162    +  CDS            TetR (fragment): tetracycline resistance regulatory protein; tetR
   4274..4298    -  misc_feature   RB T-DNA repeat: right border repeat from nopaline C58 T-DNA
   4347..5054    -  terminator     OCS terminator: octopine synthase terminator
   5085..5726    -  CDS            GFP(1-10): fragment of superfolder GFP consisting of the first 10 β-strands associates with GFP11, the 11th β-strand, to reconstitute fluorescent GFP (Cabantous et al., 2005; Kamiyama et al., 2016)
   5730..6029    -  CDS            FES1 (fragment): UCRI_SOLTU - Experimental evidence at protein level: Swiss-Prot protein existence level 1. Component of the ubiquinol-cytochrome c oxidoreductase, a multisubunit transmembrane complex that is part of the mitochondrial electron transport chain which drives oxidative phosphorylation. The respiratory chain contains 3 multisubunit complexes succinate dehydrogenase (complex II, CII), ubiquinol-cytochrome c oxidoreductase (cytochrome b-c1 complex, complex III, CIII) and cytochrome c oxidase (complex IV, CIV), that cooperate to transfer electrons derived from NADH and succinate to molecular oxygen, c
   6038..6091    -  misc_feature   TMV Ω: translational enhancer from the tobacco mosaic virus 5'-leader sequence (Gallie et al., 1988)
   6120..6465    -  promoter       CaMV 35S promoter: strong constitutive promoter from cauliflower mosaic virus
   6122..6168    -  promoter       minimal CaMV 35S promoter: minimal 35S promoter from cauliflower mosaic virus
   6649..7455    -  CDS            IBMP_CAMVB (fragment): Experimental evidence at protein level: Swiss-Prot protein existence level 1. Enhances the ribosomal termination-reinitiation event leading to the translation of major open reading frames on the polycistronic viral RNAs. From Cauliflower mosaic virus (strain Bari 1) (CaMV).
