[The description below was written by a language model from this plasmid's Addgene catalogue record and pLannotate feature annotations shown in this document.]
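Description:
pTEI135 is a 7,487 bp binary plant expression vector built on the pICH47742 backbone. It carries nopaline-type left and right T-DNA border repeats, so the cassette between them can be delivered into plant cells by Agrobacterium. The backbone has two replication systems: a high-copy ColE1/pUC-type origin for propagation in E. coli, and the broad-host-range incP oriV with its trfA replication initiator gene, which supports maintenance in Agrobacterium. Bacterial selection is by ampicillin/carbenicillin through the bla gene. A short annotated TetR fragment appears to be a backbone remnant. No plant selectable marker is annotated.

The payload is a single expression cassette driven by the constitutive CaMV 35S promoter, followed by the TMV Ω translational enhancer and closed by the octopine synthase terminator. An annotated fragment of a CaMV coding sequence upstream of the promoter most likely reflects extended 35S upstream viral sequence rather than an expressed gene. The open reading frame encodes the first 100 amino acids of the potato (Solanum tuberosum) mitochondrial Rieske iron-sulphur protein (mtRi), which acts here as a mitochondrial targeting sequence. It is fused at its C-terminus to YFP1-10, the first ten β-strands of a self-assembling split superfolder fluorescent protein carrying the T203Y substitution, which shifts emission toward yellow. The feature table annotates this segment as GFP(1-10).

The fragment is not fluorescent by itself. Fluorescence is restored only when it meets the complementary eleventh β-strand in the same compartment. pTEI135 therefore supplies a mitochondria-localised "receptor" for a split-fluorescent protein toolkit, used to test whether strand-11-tagged candidate proteins are imported into plant mitochondria.
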