Addgene plasmid #126073: pTEI135
Purpose: Vector for expression of mitochondria targeted YFP1-10 (T203Y) in plant cell
Depositing lab: Ralf-Bernd Klösgen. Depositing organization: Martin-Luther-Universitaet Halle-Wittenberg. Publication: Targeting specificity of nuclear-encoded organelle proteins with a self-assembling split-fluorescent protein toolkit. Sharma M, Kretschmer C, Lampe C, Stuttmann J, Klosgen RB. J Cell Sci. 2019 Jun 3;132(11). pii: jcs.230839. doi: 10.1242/jcs.230839. PubMed 31085714.
Backbone
  Vector backbone: pICH47742
  Total vector size (bp): 7487
  Vector type: Plant Expression ; Binary
Growth in bacteria
  Bacterial resistance: Ampicillin, 100 μg/mL
  Growth temperature: 37°C
  Growth strain: DH5alpha
  Copy number: Unknown
Gene/Insert
  Gene/Insert name: mitochondria Rieske iron sulphur protein (1-100 aa) (alt name: mtRi)
  Species: Solanum tuberosum
  Insert size (bp): 969
  GenBank ID: X79332.1
  Tag / fusion protein: YFP1-10 (C terminal on insert)
Terms and licenses: Academic/Nonprofit Terms; Industry Terms: Not Available to Industry
How to cite: pTEI135 was a gift from Ralf-Bernd Klösgen (Addgene plasmid # 126073 ; http://n2t.net/addgene:126073 ; RRID:Addgene_126073)
